Addgene plasmid #155259: pAtetO_6xHis-v5.9
Purpose: Plasmid for the aTc-inducible expression of the v5.9
Depositing lab: Andrew Ellington. Depositing organization: University of Texas at Austin. Publication: Evolution of a Thermophilic Strand-Displacing Polymerase Using High-Temperature Isothermal Compartmentalized Self-Replication. Milligan JN, Shroff R, Garry DJ, Ellington AD. Biochemistry. 2018 Aug 7;57(31):4607-4619. doi: 10.1021/acs.biochem.8b00200. Epub 2018 Apr 18. PubMed 29629759.
Backbone
  Vector backbone: pAtetO
  Backbone manufacturer: modified from pASK-IBA37plus (IBA GmbH)
  Modifications to backbone: Removal of 6xHis tag, multiple cloning site, and Rop gene from pASK-IBA37plus
  Vector type: Bacterial Expression
Growth in bacteria
  Bacterial resistance: Ampicillin, 100 μg/mL
  Growth temperature: 37°C
  Growth strain: DH5alpha
  Copy number: High Copy
Gene/Insert
  Gene/Insert name: v5.9 (alt name: v5.9 polemerase)
  Species: Synthetic; Thermus aquaticus
  Insert size (bp): 1710
  Promoter: tet PA
  Tag / fusion protein: 6xHis (N terminal on insert)
  Cloning method: Gibson Cloning
  Sequencing primers: 5′ TTTGTTTAACTTTAAGAAGGAGATATACATATGGCTAGCAGAGGATCGCATCACCATCACCATCACATCGAAGGGCGCCTTCTTCACGAGTTCGGAC; 3′ GAAGATTGGTTATCTGCGAAAGAATGATAATTGCCTCTGCCAAAATTCTGTCCTCAAGCG
Terms and licenses: Academic/Nonprofit Terms; Industry Terms: Not Available to Industry
How to cite: pAtetO_6xHis-v5.9 was a gift from Andrew Ellington (Addgene plasmid # 155259 ; http://n2t.net/addgene:155259 ; RRID:Addgene_155259)
