[The description below was written by a language model from this plasmid's Addgene catalogue record and pLannotate feature annotations shown in this document.]
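Description:
pAtetO_6xHis-v5.9 is a 4.5 kb bacterial expression plasmid for anhydrotetracycline (aTc)-inducible production of v5.9, an engineered DNA polymerase. The pAtetO backbone was derived from the commercial vector pASK-IBA37plus by removing its original 6xHis tag, multiple cloning site and Rop gene. Loss of Rop fits the recorded high-copy status, and replication relies on a ColE1/pUC-type origin. Selection in E. coli is by ampicillin, through a β-lactamase gene driven by its own bla promoter. The TetR repressor coding sequence lies immediately downstream of bla in the same orientation, as in the parental pASK series, so the plasmid supplies its own repressor.

The expression cassette consists of the tet promoter/operator region (tet PA, annotated as tet operator sequences), an efficient ribosome binding site from phage T7 gene 10, an N-terminal 6xHis affinity tag, and the roughly 1.7 kb v5.9 open reading frame, which was inserted by Gibson assembly. TetR bound to the operators keeps transcription off until aTc relieves the repression, giving tight, titratable control of a potentially burdensome polymerase. An rrnB T1 terminator sits upstream of the operator region, where it would be expected to limit read-through into the cassette. The insert is listed as synthetic/Thermus aquaticus, and the annotation matches most of it to a fragment of Taq DNA polymerase I (polA), indicating a partial-length, Taq-related variant.

The associated publication concerns directed evolution of a thermophilic strand-displacing polymerase by high-temperature isothermal compartmentalized self-replication, so the plasmid is most plausibly used to express and His-tag purify this evolved enzyme for characterization or isothermal amplification work. The depositor and repository-sequenced records are the same length and carry identical features, differing only in their numbering start point.
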