Features (pLannotate 1.2.2; 10 found; start..end, strand, type, name):
    138..764     -  CDS            TetR: tetracycline repressor TetR; tetR; TetR binds to the tetracycline operator tetO to inhibit transcription. This inhibition can be relieved by adding tetracycline or doxycycline.
    772..1631    -  CDS            AmpR (fragment): β-lactamase; bla; confers resistance to ampicillin, carbenicillin, and related antibiotics
   1632..1736    -  promoter       AmpR promoter: bla
   1766..1809    -  terminator     rrnB T1 terminator: Escherichia coli rrnB; transcription terminator T1 from the E. coli rrnB gene
   1895..1913    +  protein_bind   tet operator: bacterial operator O1 for the tetR and tetA genes tetracycline repressor TetR
   1917..1946    +  protein_bind   tetracycline response element (fragment): contains seven copies of the tetracycline operator tetO tetracycline repressor TetR
   1958..1980    +  RBS            RBS: efficient ribosome binding site from bacteriophage T7 gene 10 (Olins and Rangwala, 1989)
   2006..2023    +  CDS            7xHis (fragment): 6xHis affinity tag
   2030..3691    +  CDS            polA (fragment): DPO1_THEAQ - Also known as pol1. Experimental evidence at protein level: Swiss-Prot protein existence level 1. From Thermus aquaticus. Used in the PCR method because of its high thermostability. Has a relatively high error rate because it lacks exonuclease proofreading functionality.
   3901..4489    -  rep_origin     ori: high-copy-number ColE1/pMB1/pBR322/pUC origin of replication
>Addgene plasmid #155259 | pAtetO_6xHis-v5.9 | depositor full sequence | sequence record 304726 | pAtetO_6xHis-v5.9 sequence 4504 bps
TTTTCTACGGGGTCTGACGCTCAGTGGAACGAAAACTCACGTTAAGGGATTTTGGTCATGAGATTATCAA
AAAGGATCTTCACCTAGATCCTTTTAAACTAGTGAAGTTACCATCACGGAAAAAGGTTATGCTGCTTTTA
AGACCCACTTTCACATTTAAGTTGTTTTTCTAATCCGCATATGATCAATTCAAGGCCGAATAAGAAGGCT
GGCTCTGCACCTTGGTGATCAAATAATTCGATAGCTTGTCGTAATAATGGCGGCATACTATCAGTAGTAG
GTGTTTCCCTTTCTTCTTTAGCGACTTGATGCTCTTGATCTTCCAATACGCAACCTAAAGTAAAATGCCC
CACTGCGCTGAGTGCATATAATGCATTCTCTAGTGAAAAACCTTGTTGGCATAAAAAGGCTAATTGATTT
TCGAGAGTTTCATACTGTTTTTCTGTAGGCCGTGTACCTAAATGTACTTTTGCTCCATCGCGATGACTTA
GTAAAGCACATCTAAAACTTTTAGCGTTATTACGTAAAAAATCTTGCCAGCTTTCCCCTTCTAAAGGGCA
AAAGTGAGTATGGTGCCTATCTAACATCTCAATGGCTAAGGCGTCGAGCAAAGCCCGCTTATTTTTTACA
TGCCAATACAATGTAGGCTGCTCTACACCTAGCTTCTGGGCGAGTTTACGGGTTGTTAAACCTTCGATTC
CGACCTCATTAAGCAGCTCTAATGCGCTGTTAATCACTTTACTTTTATCTAAACGAGACATCATTAATTC
CTACCAATGCTTAATCAGTGAGGCACCTATCTCAGCGATCTGTCTATTTCGTTCATCCATAGTTGCCTGA
CTCCCCGTCGTGTAGATAACTACGATACGGGAGGGCTTACCATCTGGCCCCAGTGCTGCAATGATACCGC
GAGAGCCACGCTCACCGGCTCCAGATTTATCAGCAATAAACCAGCCAGCCGGAAGGGCCGAGCGCAGAAG
TGGTCCTGCAACTTTATCCGCCTCCATCCAGTCTATCAATTGTTGCCGGGAAGCTAGAGTAAGTAGTTCG
CCAGTTAATAGTTTGCGCAACGTTGTTGCCATTGCTACAGGCATCGTGGTGTCACGCTCGTCGTTTGGTA
TGGCTTCATTCAGCTCCGGTTCCCAACGATCAAGGCGAGTTACATGATCCCCCATGTTGTGCAAAAAAGC
GGTTAGCTCCTTCGGTCCTCCGATCGTTGTCAGAAGTAAGTTGGCCGCAGTGTTATCACTCATGGTTATG
GCAGCACTGCATAATTCTCTTACTGTCATGCCATCCGTAAGATGCTTTTCTGTGACTGGTGAGTACTCAA
CCAAGTCATTCTGAGAATAGTGTATGCGGCGACCGAGTTGCTCTTGCCCGGCGTCAATACGGGATAATAC
CGCGCCACATAGCAGAACTTTAAAAGTGCTCATCATTGGAAAACGTTCTTCGGGGCGAAAACTCTCAAGG
ATCTTACCGCTGTTGAGATCCAGTTCGATGTAACCCACTCGTGCACCCAACTGATCTTCAGCATCTTTTA
CTTTCACCAGCGTTTCTGGGTGAGCAAAAACAGGAAGGCAAAATGCCGCAAAAAAGGGAATAAGGGCGAC
ACGGAAATGTTGAATACTCATACTCTTCCTTTTTCAATATTATTGAAGCATTTATCAGGGTTATTGTCTC
ATGAGCGGATACATATTTGAATGTATTTAGAAAAATAAACAAATAGGGGTTCCGCGCACATTTCCCGGGA
ACTGCCAGACATCAAATAAAACAAAAGGCTCAGTCGGAAGACTGGGCCTTTTGTTTTATCTGTTGTTTGT
CGGTGAACACTCTCCCGATTGCGATACAGACCCTAATTTCACATCATATGACACTAATCCTAATTTTTGT
TGACACTCTATCATTGATAGAGTTATTTTACCTCTCCCTATCAGTGATAGAGAAAACTAGAAATAATTTT
GTTTAACTTTAAGAAGGAGATATACATATGGCTAGCAGAGGATCGCATCACCATCACCATCACATCGAAG
GGCGCCTTCTTCACGAGTTCGGACTTCTCGAGTCGCCCAAGGCCCTGGAAGAGGCGCCGTGGCCTCCTCC
AGAGGGGGCTTTCGTGGGATTTGTGCTGAGTCGAAAAGAACCCATGTGGGCTGATTTACTCGCGCTGGCT
GCGGCAAGAGGGGGACGTGTCCATCGTGCTCCTGAGCCCTATAAAGCACTGCGCGATCTCAAGGAGGCTC
GTGGCCTCCTCGCCAAGGATCTTTCTGTTTTGGCCCTGCGGGAGGGATTGGGGCTTCCTCCGGGCGACGA
TCCCATGTTACTTGCGTATTTATTGGACCCCAGTAACACGACACCTGAAGGAGTAGCCCGTCGCTATGGG
GGGGAATGGACCGAAGAAGCGGGAGAACGTGCGGCACTGTCGGAACGCCTCTTTGCGAACTTATGGGGCC
GTCTTGAAGGTGAAGAGCGTCTTCTGTGGCTTTACCGCGAAGTGGAGCGTCCGCTGTCGGCAGTTCTCGC
TCATATGGAAGCTACGGGTGTTAGACTTGACGTGGCATACCTGCGTGCGTTGTCGTTAGAAGTGGCCGAA
GAGATTGCTAGACTCGAAGCAGAAGTTTTTCGGTTAGCGGGACATCCATTTAATCTCAATTCCCGTGACC
AGCTGGAGCGCGTTCTCTTTGATGAATTGGGGCTCCCTGCCATTGGGAAAACCGAAAAAACCGGTAAACG
CTCAACCAGTGCTGCTGTGCTGGAGGCACTGCGTGAGGCCCATCCGATCGTGGAGAAAATTCTGCAGTAC
CGGGAGCTCACTAAGTTGAAAAGCACATATATCGAAGGCCTGCTGAAAGTAGTTCGCCCGGACACCAAAA
AAGTCCACACAAGATTTAACCAGACGGCGACCGCAACCGGACGCCTGTCCTCATCCGATCCGAACTTGCA
GAACATCCCGGTCCGTACTCCGTTGGGTCAGCGGATCCGGCGGGCATTTATCGCCGGGGAAGGTTGGCTT
CTGGTCGCGCTGGACTACAGCCAAATCGAATTGCGTGTGTTAGCACACCTTTCGGGAGACGAAAATTTGA
TTCGGGTGTTTCAAGAGGGTCGTGATATTCACACGGAAACCGCGAGTTGGATGTTTGGGGTGCCTAGAGA
GGCAGTGGATCCACTTATGCGTCGTGCAGCAAAAACAATCAATTTCGGCGTCCTCTATGGTATGAGCGCT
CACCGTCTTTCTCAGGAACTTGCCATCCCCTACGAAGAGGCCCAGGCATTTATTGAGCGTTATTTCCAGA
GCTTTCCGAAAGTTAGAGCCTGGATTGAGAAAACCTTGGAAGAAGGTCGGCGTCGGGGGTATGTGGAGAC
TCTTTTTGGTCGTCGGCGCTACGTACCGGATCTGGAAGCTCGTGTCAAGTCTGTGCGCGAAGCTGCCGAA
CGTATGGCATTTAATATGCCGGTCCAGGGGACCGCAGCAGATCTTATGAAGTCAGCAATGGTCAAATTGT
TCCCCCGGCTTGAAGAGATGGGGGCGCGTATGCTGCTTCAGGTACATGATGAGCTTGTCCTGGAAGCCCC
GAAGGAACGAGCGGAAGCTGTGGCCCGTCTTGCTAAAGAGGTCATGGAAGGAGTCTACCCACTGGCCGTG
CCGTTGGAAGTGGAGGTCGGCATTGGAGAAGATTGGTTATCTGCGAAAGAATGATAATTGCCTCTGCCAA
AATTCTGTCCTCAAGCGTTTTAGTTCGTCGGTCAGTTTCACCTGATTTACGTAAAAACCCGCTTCGGCGG
GTTTTTGCTTTTGGAGGGGCAGAAAGATGAATGACTGTCGGCCATTCGATGGTGTCGGGTCATGTGAGCA
AAAGGCCAGCAAAAGGCCAGGAACCGTAAAAAGGCCGCGTTGCTGGCGTTTTTCCATAGGCTCCGCCCCC
CTGACGAGCATCACAAAAATCGACGCTCAAGTCAGAGGTGGCGAAACCCGACAGGACTATAAAGATACCA
GGCGTTTCCCCCTGGAAGCTCCCTCGTGCGCTCTCCTGTTCCGACCCTGCCGCTTACCGGATACCTGTCC
GCCTTTCTCCCTTCGGGAAGCGTGGCGCTTTCTCATAGCTCACGCTGTAGGTATCTCAGTTCGGTGTAGG
TCGTTCGCTCCAAGCTGGGCTGTGTGCACGAACCCCCCGTTCAGCCCGACCGCTGCGCCTTATCCGGTAA
CTATCGTCTTGAGTCCAACCCGGTAAGACACGACTTATCGCCACTGGCAGCAGCCACTGGTAACAGGATT
AGCAGAGCGAGGTATGTAGGCGGTGCTACAGAGTTCTTGAAGTGGTGGCCTAACTACGGCTACACTAGAA
GGACAGTATTTGGTATCTGCGCTCTGCTGAAGCCAGTTACCTTCGGAAAAAGAGTTGGTAGCTCTTGATC
CGGCAAACAAACCACCGCTGGTAGCGGTGGTTTTTTTGTTTGCAAGCAGCAGATTACGCGCAGAAAAAAA
GGATCTCAAGAAGATCCTTTGATC
