Features (pLannotate 1.2.2; 10 found; start..end, strand, type, name):
      7..25      +  protein_bind   tet operator: bacterial operator O1 for the tetR and tetA genes tetracycline repressor TetR
     29..58      +  protein_bind   tetracycline response element (fragment): contains seven copies of the tetracycline operator tetO tetracycline repressor TetR
     70..92      +  RBS            RBS: efficient ribosome binding site from bacteriophage T7 gene 10 (Olins and Rangwala, 1989)
    118..135     +  CDS            7xHis (fragment): 6xHis affinity tag
    142..1803    +  CDS            polA (fragment): DPO1_THEAQ - Also known as pol1. Experimental evidence at protein level: Swiss-Prot protein existence level 1. From Thermus aquaticus. Used in the PCR method because of its high thermostability. Has a relatively high error rate because it lacks exonuclease proofreading functionality.
   2013..2601    -  rep_origin     ori: high-copy-number ColE1/pMB1/pBR322/pUC origin of replication
   2754..3380    -  CDS            TetR: tetracycline repressor TetR; tetR; TetR binds to the tetracycline operator tetO to inhibit transcription. This inhibition can be relieved by adding tetracycline or doxycycline.
   3388..4247    -  CDS            AmpR (fragment): β-lactamase; bla; confers resistance to ampicillin, carbenicillin, and related antibiotics
   4248..4352    -  promoter       AmpR promoter: bla
   4382..4425    -  terminator     rrnB T1 terminator: Escherichia coli rrnB; transcription terminator T1 from the E. coli rrnB gene
>Addgene plasmid #155259 | pAtetO_6xHis-v5.9 | addgene full sequence | sequence record 308952 | Addgene NGS Result
GTTGACACTCTATCATTGATAGAGTTATTTTACCTCTCCCTATCAGTGATAGAGAAAACTAGAAATAATT
TTGTTTAACTTTAAGAAGGAGATATACATATGGCTAGCAGAGGATCGCATCACCATCACCATCACATCGA
AGGGCGCCTTCTTCACGAGTTCGGACTTCTCGAGTCGCCCAAGGCCCTGGAAGAGGCGCCGTGGCCTCCT
CCAGAGGGGGCTTTCGTGGGATTTGTGCTGAGTCGAAAAGAACCCATGTGGGCTGATTTACTCGCGCTGG
CTGCGGCAAGAGGGGGACGTGTCCATCGTGCTCCTGAGCCCTATAAAGCACTGCGCGATCTCAAGGAGGC
TCGTGGCCTCCTCGCCAAGGATCTTTCTGTTTTGGCCCTGCGGGAGGGATTGGGGCTTCCTCCGGGCGAC
GATCCCATGTTACTTGCGTATTTATTGGACCCCAGTAACACGACACCTGAAGGAGTAGCCCGTCGCTATG
GGGGGGAATGGACCGAAGAAGCGGGAGAACGTGCGGCACTGTCGGAACGCCTCTTTGCGAACTTATGGGG
CCGTCTTGAAGGTGAAGAGCGTCTTCTGTGGCTTTACCGCGAAGTGGAGCGTCCGCTGTCGGCAGTTCTC
GCTCATATGGAAGCTACGGGTGTTAGACTTGACGTGGCATACCTGCGTGCGTTGTCGTTAGAAGTGGCCG
AAGAGATTGCTAGACTCGAAGCAGAAGTTTTTCGGTTAGCGGGACATCCATTTAATCTCAATTCCCGTGA
CCAGCTGGAGCGCGTTCTCTTTGATGAATTGGGGCTCCCTGCCATTGGGAAAACCGAAAAAACCGGTAAA
CGCTCAACCAGTGCTGCTGTGCTGGAGGCACTGCGTGAGGCCCATCCGATCGTGGAGAAAATTCTGCAGT
ACCGGGAGCTCACTAAGTTGAAAAGCACATATATCGAAGGCCTGCTGAAAGTAGTTCGCCCGGACACCAA
AAAAGTCCACACAAGATTTAACCAGACGGCGACCGCAACCGGACGCCTGTCCTCATCCGATCCGAACTTG
CAGAACATCCCGGTCCGTACTCCGTTGGGTCAGCGGATCCGGCGGGCATTTATCGCCGGGGAAGGTTGGC
TTCTGGTCGCGCTGGACTACAGCCAAATCGAATTGCGTGTGTTAGCACACCTTTCGGGAGACGAAAATTT
GATTCGGGTGTTTCAAGAGGGTCGTGATATTCACACGGAAACCGCGAGTTGGATGTTTGGGGTGCCTAGA
GAGGCAGTGGATCCACTTATGCGTCGTGCAGCAAAAACAATCAATTTCGGCGTCCTCTATGGTATGAGCG
CTCACCGTCTTTCTCAGGAACTTGCCATCCCCTACGAAGAGGCCCAGGCATTTATTGAGCGTTATTTCCA
GAGCTTTCCGAAAGTTAGAGCCTGGATTGAGAAAACCTTGGAAGAAGGTCGGCGTCGGGGGTATGTGGAG
ACTCTTTTTGGTCGTCGGCGCTACGTACCGGATCTGGAAGCTCGTGTCAAGTCTGTGCGCGAAGCTGCCG
AACGTATGGCATTTAATATGCCGGTCCAGGGGACCGCAGCAGATCTTATGAAGTCAGCAATGGTCAAATT
GTTCCCCCGGCTTGAAGAGATGGGGGCGCGTATGCTGCTTCAGGTACATGATGAGCTTGTCCTGGAAGCC
CCGAAGGAACGAGCGGAAGCTGTGGCCCGTCTTGCTAAAGAGGTCATGGAAGGAGTCTACCCACTGGCCG
TGCCGTTGGAAGTGGAGGTCGGCATTGGAGAAGATTGGTTATCTGCGAAAGAATGATAATTGCCTCTGCC
AAAATTCTGTCCTCAAGCGTTTTAGTTCGTCGGTCAGTTTCACCTGATTTACGTAAAAACCCGCTTCGGC
GGGTTTTTGCTTTTGGAGGGGCAGAAAGATGAATGACTGTCGGCCATTCGATGGTGTCGGGTCATGTGAG
CAAAAGGCCAGCAAAAGGCCAGGAACCGTAAAAAGGCCGCGTTGCTGGCGTTTTTCCATAGGCTCCGCCC
CCCTGACGAGCATCACAAAAATCGACGCTCAAGTCAGAGGTGGCGAAACCCGACAGGACTATAAAGATAC
CAGGCGTTTCCCCCTGGAAGCTCCCTCGTGCGCTCTCCTGTTCCGACCCTGCCGCTTACCGGATACCTGT
CCGCCTTTCTCCCTTCGGGAAGCGTGGCGCTTTCTCATAGCTCACGCTGTAGGTATCTCAGTTCGGTGTA
GGTCGTTCGCTCCAAGCTGGGCTGTGTGCACGAACCCCCCGTTCAGCCCGACCGCTGCGCCTTATCCGGT
AACTATCGTCTTGAGTCCAACCCGGTAAGACACGACTTATCGCCACTGGCAGCAGCCACTGGTAACAGGA
TTAGCAGAGCGAGGTATGTAGGCGGTGCTACAGAGTTCTTGAAGTGGTGGCCTAACTACGGCTACACTAG
AAGAACAGTATTTGGTATCTGCGCTCTGCTGAAGCCAGTTACCTTCGGAAAAAGAGTTGGTAGCTCTTGA
TCCGGCAAACAAACCACCGCTGGTAGCGGTGGTTTTTTTGTTTGCAAGCAGCAGATTACGCGCAGAAAAA
AAGGATCTCAAGAAGATCCTTTGATCTTTTCTACGGGGTCTGACGCTCAGTGGAACGAAAACTCACGTTA
AGGGATTTTGGTCATGAGATTATCAAAAAGGATCTTCACCTAGATCCTTTTAAACTAGTGAAGTTACCAT
CACGGAAAAAGGTTATGCTGCTTTTAAGACCCACTTTCACATTTAAGTTGTTTTTCTAATCCGCATATGA
TCAATTCAAGGCCGAATAAGAAGGCTGGCTCTGCACCTTGGTGATCAAATAATTCGATAGCTTGTCGTAA
TAATGGCGGCATACTATCAGTAGTAGGTGTTTCCCTTTCTTCTTTAGCGACTTGATGCTCTTGATCTTCC
AATACGCAACCTAAAGTAAAATGCCCCACTGCGCTGAGTGCATATAATGCATTCTCTAGTGAAAAACCTT
GTTGGCATAAAAAGGCTAATTGATTTTCGAGAGTTTCATACTGTTTTTCTGTAGGCCGTGTACCTAAATG
TACTTTTGCTCCATCGCGATGACTTAGTAAAGCACATCTAAAACTTTTAGCGTTATTACGTAAAAAATCT
TGCCAGCTTTCCCCTTCTAAAGGGCAAAAGTGAGTATGGTGCCTATCTAACATCTCAATGGCTAAGGCGT
CGAGCAAAGCCCGCTTATTTTTTACATGCCAATACAATGTAGGCTGCTCTACACCTAGCTTCTGGGCGAG
TTTACGGGTTGTTAAACCTTCGATTCCGACCTCATTAAGCAGCTCTAATGCGCTGTTAATCACTTTACTT
TTATCTAAACGAGACATCATTAATTCCTACCAATGCTTAATCAGTGAGGCACCTATCTCAGCGATCTGTC
TATTTCGTTCATCCATAGTTGCCTGACTCCCCGTCGTGTAGATAACTACGATACGGGAGGGCTTACCATC
TGGCCCCAGTGCTGCAATGATACCGCGAGAGCCACGCTCACCGGCTCCAGATTTATCAGCAATAAACCAG
CCAGCCGGAAGGGCCGAGCGCAGAAGTGGTCCTGCAACTTTATCCGCCTCCATCCAGTCTATCAATTGTT
GCCGGGAAGCTAGAGTAAGTAGTTCGCCAGTTAATAGTTTGCGCAACGTTGTTGCCATTGCTACAGGCAT
CGTGGTGTCACGCTCGTCGTTTGGTATGGCTTCATTCAGCTCCGGTTCCCAACGATCAAGGCGAGTTACA
TGATCCCCCATGTTGTGCAAAAAAGCGGTTAGCTCCTTCGGTCCTCCGATCGTTGTCAGAAGTAAGTTGG
CCGCAGTGTTATCACTCATGGTTATGGCAGCACTGCATAATTCTCTTACTGTCATGCCATCCGTAAGATG
CTTTTCTGTGACTGGTGAGTACTCAACCAAGTCATTCTGAGAATAGTGTATGCGGCGACCGAGTTGCTCT
TGCCCGGCGTCAATACGGGATAATACCGCGCCACATAGCAGAACTTTAAAAGTGCTCATCATTGGAAAAC
GTTCTTCGGGGCGAAAACTCTCAAGGATCTTACCGCTGTTGAGATCCAGTTCGATGTAACCCACTCGTGC
ACCCAACTGATCTTCAGCATCTTTTACTTTCACCAGCGTTTCTGGGTGAGCAAAAACAGGAAGGCAAAAT
GCCGCAAAAAAGGGAATAAGGGCGACACGGAAATGTTGAATACTCATACTCTTCCTTTTTCAATATTATT
GAAGCATTTATCAGGGTTATTGTCTCATGAGCGGATACATATTTGAATGTATTTAGAAAAATAAACAAAT
AGGGGTTCCGCGCACATTTCCCGGGAACTGCCAGACATCAAATAAAACAAAAGGCTCAGTCGGAAGACTG
GGCCTTTTGTTTTATCTGTTGTTTGTCGGTGAACACTCTCCCGATTGCGATACAGACCCTAATTTCACAT
CATATGACACTAATCCTAATTTTT
